Addgene plasmid #108035: BMR1_04g08470-bio-His
Purpose: Expresses enzymatically monobiotinylated full-length BMR1_04g08470 ectodomain with no N-linked glycans upon cotransfection with BirA in mammalian cells. Contains a C-terminal rat Cd4 d3+4 tag.
Depositing lab: Gavin Wright. Depositing organization: Wellcome Sanger Institute. Publication: A library of recombinant Babesia microti cell surface and secreted proteins for diagnostics discovery and reverse vaccinology. Elton CM, Rodriguez M, Ben Mamoun C, Lobo CA, Wright GJ. Int J Parasitol. 2019 Feb;49(2):115-125. doi: 10.1016/j.ijpara.2018.10.003. Epub 2018 Oct 24. PubMed 30367868.
Backbone
  Vector backbone: pTT3
  Backbone manufacturer: Yves Durocher
  Backbone size w/o insert (bp): 6670
  Modifications to backbone: Addition of CD4, biotinylation sequence, 6xhis tags
  Vector type: Mammalian Expression
Growth in bacteria
  Bacterial resistance: Ampicillin, 100 μg/mL
  Growth temperature: 37°C
  Growth strain: DH5alpha
  Copy number: High Copy
Gene/Insert
  Gene/Insert name: BMR1_04g08470
  Species: B. microti
  Insert size (bp): 1053
  Mutation: all potential N-linked glycosylation sites (N-X-S/T, where X is not proline) were systematically removed by substituting alanine for serine/threonine at these sites.
  Promoter: CMV
  Tag / fusion protein: ratCD4d3+4,biotinylation sequence, 6xHis (C terminal on backbone)
  Cloning method: Restriction Enzyme; 5′ cloning site NotI (not destroyed); 3′ cloning site AscI (not destroyed)
  Sequencing primers: 5′ CMV-F; 3′ EBVori-F (5'-CCACTCAGTGTTGGCAAATG-3')
Resource information
  A portion of this plasmid was derived from a plasmid made by: Made by gene synthesis. pTT3 was obtained from Yves Durocher, National Research Council of Canada
Terms and licenses: Academic/Nonprofit Terms; Industry Terms: Not Available to Industry
How to cite: BMR1_04g08470-bio-His was a gift from Gavin Wright (Addgene plasmid # 108035 ; http://n2t.net/addgene:108035 ; RRID:Addgene_108035)
