[The description below was written by a language model from this plasmid's Addgene catalogue record and pLannotate feature annotations shown in this document.]
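Description:
BMR1_04g08470-bio-His is a mammalian expression plasmid built on the pTT3 backbone, designed to produce a soluble, secreted form of a Babesia microti cell surface or secreted protein. It is maintained in E. coli through a high-copy ColE1/pUC-type origin and an ampicillin resistance gene (β-lactamase). It also carries an Epstein-Barr virus oriP fragment, an element that supports episomal maintenance in cells supplying EBNA1. Short lac regulatory fragments and other small bacterial remnants near the end of the annotated sequence appear to be backbone leftovers with no role in the payload.

The expression cassette is driven by the CMV immediate early enhancer and promoter. These are followed by adenovirus-derived leader and splice sequences and a chimeric intron fragment, which generally improve transcript processing, and the cassette ends in a rabbit β-globin polyadenylation signal. The open reading frame starts with a mouse immunoglobulin heavy chain signal sequence fragment that directs secretion. Next comes the gene-synthesised full-length BMR1_04g08470 ectodomain (about 1.05 kb), cloned between retained NotI and AscI sites. All potential N-linked glycosylation sequons in the ectodomain were removed by replacing the serine or threonine with alanine, so the mammalian host does not add glycans. The C-terminus is fused to rat Cd4 domains 3 and 4, a biotinylation sequence and a 6xHis tag; of these, the feature table annotates only the Cd4 portion.

Cotransfection with a BirA biotin ligase construct yields enzymatically monobiotinylated protein, which can be captured in an oriented way on streptavidin, while the His tag allows purification. The plasmid belongs to a library of recombinant B. microti proteins made for diagnostics discovery and reverse vaccinology.
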