Features (pLannotate 1.2.2; 18 found; start..end, strand, type, name):
      7..386     +  enhancer       CMV enhancer: human cytomegalovirus immediate early enhancer
    388..587     +  promoter       CMV promoter: human cytomegalovirus (CMV) immediate early promoter
    655..693     +  misc_feature   Ad SA (fragment): adenovirus major late transcript splice acceptor (Friedrich and Soriano, 1991)
    726..935     -  CDS            PTP (fragment): TERM_ADE02 - Experimental evidence at protein level: Swiss-Prot protein existence level 1. Protein covalently bound to the viral DNA that acts as a primer for viral genomic replication by DNA strand displacement. Assembles on the viral origin of replication in an initiation complex with viral polymerase, DBP, host NFIA and host POU2F1/OCT1. During initiation, the polymerase covalently couples the first dCTP with Ser- 580 of pTP. The terminal protein stimulates the template activity over 20 fold compared to protein-free templates. Neo-synthesized viral genomes are linked to two preterminal prot
    966..1055    +  intron         chimeric intron (fragment): chimera between introns from adenovirus and immunoglobulin heavy chain genes
   1074..1120    +  CDS            IgH signal sequence (fragment): signal sequence from the mouse immunoglobulin heavy chain variable region
   2208..2795    +  CDS            Cd4 (fragment): CD4_RAT - Experimental evidence at protein level: Swiss-Prot protein existence level 1. Integral membrane glycoprotein that plays an essential role in the immune response and serves multiple functions in responses against both external and internal offenses. In T-cells, functions primarily as a coreceptor for MHC class II molecule:peptide complex. The antigens presented by class II peptides are derived from extracellular proteins while class I peptides are derived from cytosolic proteins. Interacts simultaneously with the T-cell receptor (TCR) and the MHC class II presented by antigen presenti
   2955..3010    +  polyA_signal   β-globin poly(A) signal: rabbit β-globin polyadenylation signal (Gil and Proudfoot, 1987)
   3524..5205    -  rep_origin     oriP (fragment): Epstein-Barr virus oriP replication origin (Yates et al., 2000)
   5332..5436    +  promoter       AmpR promoter: bla
   5437..6297    +  CDS            AmpR: β-lactamase; bla; confers resistance to ampicillin, carbenicillin, and related antibiotics
   6468..7056    +  rep_origin     ori: high-copy-number ColE1/pMB1/pBR322/pUC origin of replication
   7239..7331    +  CDS            lacI (fragment): lac repressor; lacI; The lac repressor binds to the lac operator to inhibit transcription in E. coli. This inhibition can be relieved by adding lactose or isopropyl-β-D-thiogalactopyranoside (IPTG).
   7344..7365    +  protein_bind   CAP binding site: CAP binding activates transcription in the presence of cAMP. E. coli catabolite activator protein
   7380..7410    +  promoter       lac promoter: promoter for the E. coli lac operon
   7418..7434    +  protein_bind   lac operator: The lac repressor binds to the lac operator to inhibit transcription in E. coli. This inhibition can be relieved by adding lactose or isopropyl-β-D-thiogalactopyranoside (IPTG). lac repressor encoded by lacI
   7504..7520    +  promoter       tet promoter (fragment): E. coli promoter for tetracycline efflux protein gene
   7530..7555    -  CDS            bla(M) (fragment): β-lactamase lacking the signal sequence; bla(M); allows cytosolic expression of β-lactamase
>Addgene plasmid #108035 | BMR1_04g08470-bio-His | addgene full sequence | sequence record 213081 | Addgene NGS Result
CATGTTGACATTGATTATTGACTAGTTATTAATAGTAATCAATTACGGGGTCATTAGTTCATAGCCCATA
TATGGAGTTCCGCGTTACATAACTTACGGTAAATGGCCCGCCTGGCTGACCGCCCAACGACCCCCGCCCA
TTGACGTCAATAATGACGTATGTTCCCATAGTAACGCCAATAGGGACTTTCCATTGACGTCAATGGGTGG
AGTATTTACGGTAAACTGCCCACTTGGCAGTACATCAAGTGTATCATATGCCAAGTCCGCCCCCTATTGA
CGTCAATGACGGTAAATGGCCCGCCTGGCATTATGCCCAGTACATGACCTTACGGGACTTTCCTACTTGG
CAGTACATCTACGTATTAGTCATCGCTATTACCATGGTGATGCGGTTTTGGCAGTACACCAATGGGCGTG
GATAGCGGTTTGACTCACGGGGATTTCCAAGTCTCCACCCCATTGACGTCAATGGGAGTTTGTTTTGGCA
CCAAAATCAACGGGACTTTCCAAAATGTCGTAATAACCCCGCCCCGTTGACGCAAATGGGCGGTAGGCGT
GTACGGTGGGAGGTCTATATAAGCAGAGCTCGTTTAGTGAACCGTCAGATCCTCACTCTCTTCCGCATCG
CTGTCTGCGAGGGCCAGCTGTTGGGCTCGCGGTTGAGGACAAACTCTTCGCGGTCTTTCCAGTACTCTTG
GATCGGAAACCCGTCGGCCTCCGAACGGTACTCCGCCACCGAGGGACCTGAGCGAGTCCGCATCGACCGG
ATCGGAAAACCTCTCGAGAAAGGCGTCTAACCAGTCACAGTCGCAAGGTAGGCTGAGCACCGTGGCGGGC
GGCAGCGGGTGGCGGTCGGGGTTGTTTCTGGCGGAGGTGCTGCTGATGATGTAATTAAAGTAGGCGGTCT
TGAGACGGCGGATGGTCGAGGTGAGGTGTGGCAGGCTTGAGATCCAGCTGTTGGGGTGAGTACTCCCTCT
CAAAAGCGGGCATTACTTCTGCGCTAAGATTGTCAGTTTCCAAAAACGAGGAGGATTTGATATTCACCTG
GCCCGATCTGGCCATACACTTGAGTGACAATGACATCCACTTTGCCTTTCTCTCCACAGGTGTCCACTCC
CAGGTCCAAGTTTGCCACCATGGAGTTTCAGACCCAGGTACTCATGTCCCTGCTGCTCTGCATGTCTGGT
GCGGCCGCCAGATACGCCTTCAAGAACTACCGGTTCCCCCACATCAGCGAGTGCGGCTGCATCGGCAAGT
GCTACCGGATGTTCGGCATCCACGACCACGAGTGCTTCGACATCACCGTGGAAGTGATCGAGGTGTCCCA
GGTCCGATGCAAGAAAAAGTACATCGTGGAAATCGAGAGCGGCCGGTTCCACTACAAGACCAGCCACAAC
CAGGAAGCCGACGGCAAAGTCGGCTTCTACGAGAAGATCAACATCCACATCCGGCAGTGCGACACACACA
TCACCCTGAAGCTGTACAGCAAAGAGCTGCTGAAGGACACCCTCGTGGGCAGCCTGGTCATCGGCGTGGA
CGAGCTGATGCGGGACCAGCTGCCCAGACGGCGGATGTACACCATGGAAATCAACGACGCCAGCACCAGC
AAGATCATGCTGAGCTTCTACAAAGTGGGCGACGTGCCCGACAATATCGCCCCCCTGATGATGCAGGCCC
TGCTGGAATGCCCCAACATGGACCCCCGGGACGTCGAGTACATGAGCACCATCGATCAGCTGCGGTTCTT
CGCCAAAGTGATCACCGGCCCTCTGAAGCGGATGAACCTGTTCGGCCCCACCTGGACCGAGTACTACTTC
GTGCCCATCGAGCTGAGCCAGACCAAGTGGGAGTGGCGGTACTGGGAGACAAGAAGCAACTACCTGGCCA
AGAAGAAACATATCGGCGCCTACAGCTTCCTGGGCGTGTCCACCATCGTGCCTGACGACAGCAACAAGGC
CCACTTTTACGTGAAGTACCACGACAAGAGCGGCGTGTACGACCTGGTGTTCAAGCGGGTGGACCGGAAC
CGGGACATCTGGACCCAGGGCCTGATCGAGTTCATCACCCGGCAGAGAGAGCTGATCTCCAAAGAGAGCC
TGAACGCCATCTCCGACATCGGCCTGAACAACGAGTTTATCAAGAACAGCATCAAGATCGGCCGGTCCAA
CGGCAACGACAATCAGGTGCTGGGCGACATCATTGCCGACATGTCTAAAGAGATGATCATCAGCGGCGCG
CCGTCGACCTCCATCACGGCCTATAAGAGTGAGGGGGAGTCAGCGGAGTTCTCCTTCCCACTCAACCTTG
GAGAGGAAAGCCTGCAGGGAGAGTTGAGATGGAAGGCAGAGAAGGCTCCTTCTTCCCAGTCCTGGATCAC
CTTCTCCCTAAAGAACCAAAAGGTGTCTGTGCAGAAGTCTACTAGCAACCCCAAGTTCCAGCTGTCCGAA
ACGCTCCCACTCACCCTTCAGATACCCCAGGTCTCCCTTCAGTTTGCTGGTTCTGGCAACCTGACCCTGA
CTCTGGACAGAGGGATACTGTATCAGGAAGTGAACCTGGTGGTGATGAAAGTGACTCAGCCCGACAGCAA
CACTTTGACCTGTGAGGTGATGGGACCCACCTCACCCAAGATGAGACTGATCTTGAAGCAGGAGAATCAG
GAGGCCAGGGTCTCCAGGCAGGAGAAAGTGATTCAAGTGCAGGCCCCTGAAGCAGGGGTGTGGCAATGTC
TACTGAGTGAAGGTGAAGAGGTCAAGATGGACTCCAAGATCCAGGTTTTATCCAAAGGGTTGAATTCCGG
CAGCCTGCACCACATCCTGGACGCCCAGAAGATGCTGTGGAACCACAGGGACAGGAACCTGCCTCCTCTG
GCCCCTCTGGGCCCCCACCACCATCACCACCATTGAGTCTAGACACGTGATTAATTAAGGATCCCCCGAC
CTCGACCTCTGGCTAATAAAGGAAATTTATTTTCATTGCAATAGTGTGTTGGAATTTTTTGTGTCTCTCA
CTCGGAAGGACATATGGGAGGGCAAATCATTTGGTCGAGATCCCTCGGAGATCTCTAGCTAGAGGATCGA
TCCCCGCCCCGGACGAACTAAACCTGACTACGACATCTCTGCCCCTTCTTCGCGGGGCAGTGCATGTAAT
CCCTTCAGTTGGTTGGTACAACTTGCCAACTGGGCCCTGTTCCACATGTGACACGGGGGGGGACCAAACA
CAAAGGGGTTCTCTGACTGTAGTTGACATCCTTATAAATGGATGTGCACATTTGCCAACACTGAGTGGCT
TTCATCCTGGAGCAGACTTTGCAGTCTGTGGACTGCAACACAACATTGCCTTTATGTGTAACTCTTGGCT
GAAGCTCTTACACCAATGCTGGGGGACATGTACCTCCCAGGGGCCCAGGAAGACTACGGGAGGCTACACC
AACGTCAATCAGAGGGGCCTGTGTAGCTACCGATAAGCGGACCCTCAAGAGGGCATTAGCAATAGTGTTT
ATAAGGCCCCCTTGTTAACCCTAAACGGGTAGCATATGCTTCCCGGGTAGTAGTATATACTATCCAGACT
AACCCTAATTCAATAGCATATGTTACCCAACGGGAAGCATATGCTATCGAATTAGGGTTAGTAAAAGGGT
CCTAAGGAACAGCGATATCTCCCACCCCATGAGCTGTCACGGTTTTATTTACATGGGGTCAGGATTCCAC
GAGGGTAGTGAACCATTTTAGTCACAAGGGCAGTGGCTGAAGATCAAGGAGCGGGCAGTGAACTCTCCTG
AATCTTCGCCTGCTTCTTCATTCTCCTTCGTTTAGCTAATAGAATAACTGCTGAGTTGTGAACAGTAAGG
TGTATGTGAGGTGCTCGAAAACAAGGTTTCAGGTGACGCCCCCAGAATAAAATTTGGACGGGGGGTTCAG
TGGTGGCATTGTGCTATGACACCAATATAACCCTCACAAACCCCTTGGGCAATAAATACTAGTGTAGGAA
TGAAACATTCTGAATATCTTTAACAATAGAAATCCATGGGGTGGGGACAAGCCGTAAAGACTGGATGTCC
ATCTCACACGAATTTATGGCTATGGGCAACACATAATCCTAGTGCAATATGATACTGGGGTTATTAAGAT
GTGTCCCAGGCAGGGACCAAGACAGGTGAACCATGTTGTTACACTCTATTTGTAACAAGGGGAAAGAGAG
TGGACGCCGACAGCAGCGGACTCCACTGGTTGTCTCTAACACCCCCGAAAATTAAACGGGGCTCCACGCC
AATGGGGCCCATAAACAAAGACAAGTGGCCACTCTTTTTTTTGAAATTGTGGAGTGGGGGCACGCGTCAG
CCCCCACACGCCGCCCTGCGGTTTTGGACTGTAAAATAAGGGTGTAATAACTTGGCTGATTGTAACCCCG
CTAACCACTGCGGTCAAACCACTTGCCCACAAAACCACTAATGGCACCCCGGGGAATACCTGCATAAGTA
GGTGGGCGGGCCAAGATAGGGGCGCGATTGCTGCGATCTGGAGGACAAATTACACACACTTGCGCCTGAG
CGCCAAGCACAGGGTTGTTGGTCCTCATATTCACGAGGTCGCTGAGAGCACGGTGGGCTAATGTTGCCAT
GGGTAGCATATACTACCCAAATATCTGGATAGCATATGCTATCCTAATCTATATCTGGGTAGCATAGGCT
ATCCTAATCTATATCTGGGTAGCATATGCTATCCTAATCTATATCTGGGTAGTATATGCTATCCTAATTT
ATATCTGGGTAGCATAGGCTATCCTAATCTATATCTGGGTAGCATATGCTATCCTAATCTATATCTGGGT
AGTATATGCTATCCTAATCTGTATCCGGGTAGCATATGCTATCCTAATAGAGATTAGGGTAGTATATGCT
ATCCTAATTTATATCTGGGTAGCATATACTACCCAAATATCTGGATAGCATATGCTATCCTAATCTATAT
CTGGGTAGCATATGCTATCCTAATCTATATCTGGGTAGCATAGGCTATCCTAATCTATATCTGGGTAGCA
TATGCTATCCTAATCTATATCTGGGTAGTATATGCTATCCTAATTTATATCTGGGTAGCATAGGCTATCC
TAATCTATATCTGGGTAGCATATGCTATCCTAATCTATATCTGGGTAGTATATGCTATCCTAATCTGTAT
CCGGGTAGCATATGCTATCCTCATGATAAGCTGTCAAACATGAGAATTTTCTTGAAGACGAAAGGGCCTC
GTGATACGCCTATTTTTATAGGTTAATGTCATGATAATAATGGTTTCTTAGACGTCAGGTGGCACTTTTC
GGGGAAATGTGCGCGGAACCCCTATTTGTTTATTTTTCTAAATACATTCAAATATGTATCCGCTCATGAG
ACAATAACCCTGATAAATGCTTCAATAATATTGAAAAAGGAAGAGTATGAGTATTCAACATTTCCGTGTC
GCCCTTATTCCCTTTTTTGCGGCATTTTGCCTTCCTGTTTTTGCTCACCCAGAAACGCTGGTGAAAGTAA
AAGATGCTGAAGATCAGTTGGGTGCACGAGTGGGTTACATCGAACTGGATCTCAACAGCGGTAAGATCCT
TGAGAGTTTTCGCCCCGAAGAACGTTTTCCAATGATGAGCACTTTTAAAGTTCTGCTATGTGGCGCGGTA
TTATCCCGTGTTGACGCCGGGCAAGAGCAACTCGGTCGCCGCATACACTATTCTCAGAATGACTTGGTTG
AGTACTCACCAGTCACAGAAAAGCATCTTACGGATGGCATGACAGTAAGAGAATTATGCAGTGCTGCCAT
AACCATGAGTGATAACACTGCGGCCAACTTACTTCTGACAACGATCGGAGGACCGAAGGAGCTAACCGCT
TTTTTGCACAACATGGGGGATCATGTAACTCGCCTTGATCGTTGGGAACCGGAGCTGAATGAAGCCATAC
CAAACGACGAGCGTGACACCACGATGCCTGCAGCAATGGCAACAACGTTGCGCAAACTATTAACTGGCGA
ACTACTTACTCTAGCTTCCCGGCAACAATTAATAGACTGGATGGAGGCGGATAAAGTTGCAGGACCACTT
CTGCGCTCGGCCCTTCCGGCTGGCTGGTTTATTGCTGATAAATCTGGAGCCGGTGAGCGTGGGTCTCGCG
GTATCATTGCAGCACTGGGGCCAGATGGTAAGCCCTCCCGTATCGTAGTTATCTACACGACGGGGAGTCA
GGCAACTATGGATGAACGAAATAGACAGATCGCTGAGATAGGTGCCTCACTGATTAAGCATTGGTAACTG
TCAGACCAAGTTTACTCATATATACTTTAGATTGATTTAAAACTTCATTTTTAATTTAAAAGGATCTAGG
TGAAGATCCTTTTTGATAATCTCATGACCAAAATCCCTTAACGTGAGTTTTCGTTCCACTGAGCGTCAGA
CCCCGTAGAAAAGATCAAAGGATCTTCTTGAGATCCTTTTTTTCTGCGCGTAATCTGCTGCTTGCAAACA
AAAAAACCACCGCTACCAGCGGTGGTTTGTTTGCCGGATCAAGAGCTACCAACTCTTTTTCCGAAGGTAA
CTGGCTTCAGCAGAGCGCAGATACCAAATACTGTTCTTCTAGTGTAGCCGTAGTTAGGCCACCACTTCAA
GAACTCTGTAGCACCGCCTACATACCTCGCTCTGCTAATCCTGTTACCAGTGGCTGCTGCCAGTGGCGAT
AAGTCGTGTCTTACCGGGTTGGACTCAAGACGATAGTTACCGGATAAGGCGCAGCGGTCGGGCTGAACGG
GGGGTTCGTGCACACAGCCCAGCTTGGAGCGAACGACCTACACCGAACTGAGATACCTACAGCGTGAGCT
ATGAGAAAGCGCCACGCTTCCCGAAGGGAGAAAGGCGGACAGGTATCCGGTAAGCGGCAGGGTCGGAACA
GGAGAGCGCACGAGGGAGCTTCCAGGGGGAAACGCCTGGTATCTTTATAGTCCTGTCGGGTTTCGCCACC
TCTGACTTGAGCGTCGATTTTTGTGATGCTCGTCAGGGGGGCGGAGCCTATGGAAAAACGCCAGCAACGC
GGCCTTTTTACGGTTCCTGGCCTTTTGCTGGCCTTTTGCTCACATGTTCTTTCCTGCGTTATCCCCTGAT
TCTGTGGATAACCGTATTACCGCCTTTGAGTGAGCTGATACCGCTCGCCGCAGCCGAACGACCGAGCGCA
GCGAGTCAGTGAGCGAGGAAGCGGAAGAGCGCCCAATACGCAAACCGCCTCTCCCCGCGCGTTGGCCGAT
TCATTAATGCAGCTGGCACGACAGGTTTCCCGACTGGAAAGCGGGCAGTGAGCGCAACGCAATTAATGTG
AGTTAGCTCACTCATTAGGCACCCCAGGCTTTACACTTTATGCTTCCGGCTCGTATGTTGTGTGGAATTG
TGAGCGGATAACAATTTCACACAGGAAACAGCTATGACCATGATTACGCCAAGCTCTAGCTAGAGGTCGA
CCAATTCTCATGTTTGACAGCTTATCATCGCAGATCCGGGCAACGTTGTTGCCATTGCTGCAGGCGCAGA
ACTGGTAGGTATGGAAGATCTATACATTGAATCAATATTGGCAATTAGCCATATTAGTCATTGGTTATAT
AGCATAAATCAATATTGGCTATTGGCCATTGCATACGTTGTATCTATATCATAATATGTACATTTATATT
GGCTCATGTCCAATATGACCGC
